Addgene plasmid #195022: pENTR-Creb5(HA)
Purpose: Gateway vector containing HA-tagged Creb5
Depositing lab: Andrew Lassar & Cheng-Hai Zhang. Depositing organization: Harvard Medical School. Publication: Creb5 establishes the competence for Prg4 expression in articular cartilage. Zhang CH, Gao Y, Jadhav U, Hung HH, Holton KM, Grodzinsky AJ, Shivdasani RA, Lassar AB. Commun Biol. 2021 Mar 12;4(1):332. doi: 10.1038/s42003-021-01857-0. PubMed 33712729.
Backbone
  Vector backbone: pENTR™/SD/DTOPO
  Backbone manufacturer: Life Technologies, Cat#: K2420-20
  Vector type: Gateway cloning
Growth in bacteria
  Bacterial resistance: Kanamycin, 50 μg/mL
  Growth temperature: 37°C
  Growth strain: DH5alpha
  Copy number: High Copy
Gene/Insert
  Gene/Insert name: HA-tagged Creb5 (full length, 508aa)
  Species: B. taurus (bovine)
  Entrez Gene: CREB5
  Tag / fusion protein: 3xHA (C terminal on insert)
  Cloning method: Gateway Cloning
  Sequencing primers: 5′ n/a
Terms and licenses: Academic/Nonprofit Terms; Industry Terms: Not Available to Industry
How to cite: pENTR-Creb5(HA) was a gift from Andrew Lassar & Cheng-Hai Zhang (Addgene plasmid # 195022 ; http://n2t.net/addgene:195022 ; RRID:Addgene_195022)
