[The description below was written by a language model from this plasmid's Addgene catalogue record and pLannotate feature annotations shown in this document.]
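Description:
pENTR-Creb5(HA) is a Gateway entry clone built on the pENTR/SD/D-TOPO backbone, a small bacterial plasmid (about 4.2 kb in the sequenced record) intended as a shuttle for moving an open reading frame into destination vectors rather than for direct expression in eukaryotic cells. It replicates in E. coli from a high-copy ColE1/pUC-type origin and is selected with kanamycin through an aminoglycoside phosphotransferase gene. The rrnB T1 and T2 transcription terminators sit upstream of the cloning region, where they insulate the insert from read-through transcription originating in the backbone. Short lacI and lacZα matches in the annotation are only fragments and are not functional genes.

The payload is full-length bovine Creb5 (508 amino acids), a cAMP response element-binding transcription factor, carrying a C-terminal 3xHA epitope tag according to the catalogue entry. The automated annotation labels the coding sequence by homology to human CREB5 and does not call the HA tag separately. An unannotated stretch between the end of the CREB5 match and attL2 is where the tag would be expected to lie. The insert is flanked by attL1 and attL2, so an LR Clonase reaction with an attR-bearing destination vector transfers the tagged ORF in a defined orientation. A phage T7 gene 10 ribosome binding site lies just upstream of the start codon, a feature of the SD version of this backbone that supports translation in bacteria once the insert sits behind a suitable promoter. The T7 promoter beyond attL2 faces back toward the insert and, in this backbone, is generally useful for antisense transcription or as a sequencing priming site. No eukaryotic promoter is present. The construct serves as a source of HA-tagged Creb5 for making expression vectors, and the associated work concerns Creb5 in Prg4 expression in articular cartilage.
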