Features (pLannotate 1.2.2; 11 found; start..end, strand, type, name):
    311..899     +  rep_origin     ori: high-copy-number ColE1/pMB1/pBR322/pUC origin of replication
   1082..1174    +  CDS            lacI (fragment): lac repressor; lacI; The lac repressor binds to the lac operator to inhibit transcription in E. coli. This inhibition can be relieved by adding lactose or isopropyl-β-D-thiogalactopyranoside (IPTG).
   1229..1256    -  terminator     rrnB T2 terminator: transcription terminator T2 from the E. coli rrnB gene
   1388..1431    +  terminator     rrnB T1 terminator: Escherichia coli rrnB; transcription terminator T1 from the E. coli rrnB gene
   1478..1514    -  CDS            lacZα (fragment): LacZα fragment of β-galactosidase; lacZ fragment
   1530..1629    +  protein_bind   attL1: mutant version of attL; recombination site for the Gateway® LR reaction LR Clonase™
   1641..1661    +  RBS            RBS: efficient ribosome binding site from bacteriophage T7 gene 10 (Olins and Rangwala, 1989)
   1671..3194    +  CDS            CREB5: CREB5_HUMAN - Also known as CREBPA. Experimental evidence at protein level: Swiss-Prot protein existence level 1. Binds to the cAMP response element and activates transcription. From Homo sapiens (Human).
   3307..3406    -  protein_bind   attL2: mutant version of attL; recombination site for the Gateway® LR reaction LR Clonase™
   3424..3442    -  promoter       T7 promoter: promoter for bacteriophage T7 RNA polymerase
   3576..164     +  CDS            KanR (across the origin): aminoglycoside phosphotransferase; aph(3')-Ia; confers resistance to kanamycin in bacteria or G418 (Geneticin®) in eukaryotes
>Addgene plasmid #195022 | pENTR-Creb5(HA) | addgene full sequence | sequence record 383804 | Addgene NGS Result
GACGAGTCGGAATCGCAGACCGATACCAGGATCTTGCCATCCTATGGAACTGCCTCGGTGAGTTTTCTCC
TTCATTACAGAAACGGCTTTTTCAAAAATATGGTATTGATAATCCTGATATGAATAAATTGCAGTTTCAT
TTGATGCTCGATGAGTTTTTCTAATCAGAATTGGTTAATTGGTTGTAACACTGGCAGAGCATTACGCTGA
CTTGACGGGACGGCGCAAGCTCATGACCAAAATCCCTTAACGTGAGTTACGCGTCGTTCCACTGAGCGTC
AGACCCCGTAGAAAAGATCAAAGGATCTTCTTGAGATCCTTTTTTTCTGCGCGTAATCTGCTGCTTGCAA
ACAAAAAAACCACCGCTACCAGCGGTGGTTTGTTTGCCGGATCAAGAGCTACCAACTCTTTTTCCGAAGG
TAACTGGCTTCAGCAGAGCGCAGATACCAAATACTGTTCTTCTAGTGTAGCCGTAGTTAGGCCACCACTT
CAAGAACTCTGTAGCACCGCCTACATACCTCGCTCTGCTAATCCTGTTACCAGTGGCTGCTGCCAGTGGC
GATAAGTCGTGTCTTACCGGGTTGGACTCAAGACGATAGTTACCGGATAAGGCGCAGCGGTCGGGCTGAA
CGGGGGGTTCGTGCACACAGCCCAGCTTGGAGCGAACGACCTACACCGAACTGAGATACCTACAGCGTGA
GCTATGAGAAAGCGCCACGCTTCCCGAAGGGAGAAAGGCGGACAGGTATCCGGTAAGCGGCAGGGTCGGA
ACAGGAGAGCGCACGAGGGAGCTTCCAGGGGGAAACGCCTGGTATCTTTATAGTCCTGTCGGGTTTCGCC
ACCTCTGACTTGAGCGTCGATTTTTGTGATGCTCGTCAGGGGGGCGGAGCCTATGGAAAAACGCCAGCAA
CGCGGCCTTTTTACGGTTCCTGGCCTTTTGCTGGCCTTTTGCTCACATGTTCTTTCCTGCGTTATCCCCT
GATTCTGTGGATAACCGTATTACCGCCTTTGAGTGAGCTGATACCGCTCGCCGCAGCCGAACGACCGAGC
GCAGCGAGTCAGTGAGCGAGGAAGCGGAAGAGCGCCCAATACGCAAACCGCCTCTCCCCGCGCGTTGGCC
GATTCATTAATGCAGCTGGCACGACAGGTTTCCCGACTGGAAAGCGGGCAGTGAGCGCAACGCAATTAAT
ACGCGTACCGCTAGCCAGGAAGAGTTTGTAGAAACGCAAAAAGGCCATCCGTCAGGATGGCCTTCTGCTT
AGTTTGATGCCTGGCAGTTTATGGCGGGCGTCCTGCCCGCCACCCTCCGGGCCGTTGCTTCACAACGTTC
AAATCCGCTCCCGGCGGATTTGTCCTACTCAGGAGAGCGTTCACCGACAAACAACAGATAAAACGAAAGG
CCCAGTCTTCCGACTGAGCCTTTCGTTTTATTTGATGCCTGGCAGTTCCCTACTCTCGCGTTAACGCTAG
CATGGATGTTTTCCCAGTCACGACGTTGTAAAACGACGGCCAGTCTTAAGCTCGGGCCCCAAATAATGAT
TTTATTTTGACTGATAGTGACCTGTTCGTTGCAACAAATTGATGAGCAATGCTTTTTTATAATGCCAACT
TTGTACAAAAAAGCAGGCTCCGCGGCCGCCTTGTTTAACTTTAAGAAGGAGCCCTTCACCATGATTTATG
AGGAATCCAAGATGAATTTGGAGCAGGAGAGGCCGTTTGTCTGCAGTGCCCCAGGCTGCTCCCAGCGCTT
CCCAACAGAGGATCATCTGATGATTCATAGGCACAAGCATGAAATGACTTTGAAGTTTCCCTCAATAAAA
ACAGACAATATGTTATCAGATCAAACTCCAACCCCAACGAGATTCCTGAAGAACTGCGAGGAGGTGGGGC
TCTTCAGTGAGTTGGACTGCTCCCTAGAGCATGAGTTCAGGAAGGCTCAGGAGGAAGAGAGCAGCAAGCG
GAATATCTCGATGCATAACCCCGTTGGTGGGGCCATGGCGGGGCCTGGAGCTCACCAGCTCGGCAGCGCC
CGGATGCCCAACCATGACACCAGCGTTGTGATTCAGCAAGCCATGCCGTCACCCCAGTCCAGCTCTGTCA
TCACGCAGGCCCCTTCCACCAACCGCCAGATCGGGCCTGTCCCAGGCTCTCTATCTTCTCTGCTCCATCT
TCACAACAGACAGAGACAGCCCATGCCAGCCTCCATGCCTGGGACCCTGCCCAACCCTACAATGCCGGGC
TCTTCTGCCGTCTTGATGCCAATGGAGAGACAAATGTCAGTGAACTCCAACCTCCTGGGAATGCAAGGTC
CAAATCTCAGCAACCCCTGTGCTTCTCCCCAAGTCCAGCCAATGCATTCAGAAGCTAAGATGAGGCTGAA
GGCTGCATTGACTCACCACCCTGCTGCCATGTCGAATGGGAATATGAACACCATGGGCCACATGATGGAA
ATGATGGGCTCCCGGCAGGACCAGACGCCACACCATCACATGCACTCACACCCGCATCAGCACCAGACAC
TGCCGGCCCACCACCCCTACCCGCACCAGCACCAGCACCCAGCACACCACCCTCATCCTCAACCCCATCA
CCAGCAGAACCACCCACATCATCACTCCCACTCCCACCTTCATGCACACCCAGCACATCACCAGACCTCG
CCACACCCACCCCTGCACTCCGGCACCCAAGCACAGGTTTCACCAGCAACACAACAGATGCAGCCCACCC
AGACAATACAGCCGCCCCAGCCCACAGGGGGGCGCCGGCGAAGGGTGGTGGATGAGGATCCTGACGAGAG
GCGGCGGAAATTTCTGGAACGGAACCGGGCGGCCGCCACCCGCTGCAGGCAGAAGAGGAAGGTCTGGGTG
ATGTCACTGGAAAAGAAAGCAGAAGAGCTCACCCAGACAAACATGCAGCTTCAGAACGAAGTGTCCATGT
TGAAGAACGAGGTGGCACAGCTGAAGCAGCTGTTGTTAACACATAAAGACTGCCCCATAACAGCCATGCA
GAAAGAATCACAAGGATATCTCAGTCCAGAGAGTAGCCCTCCTGCAAGTCCCACCCCCGCATGCTCACAG
CAGCAGGTCATCCAGCATAACACCATCACCACTTCCTCGGCAGTCAGCGAGGTGGTAGGAAGCTCTACCC
TCAGCCAGCTCACCACTCACAGAACAGACCTGAACCCCATCCTCGGAGGTTACCCTTACGACGTCCCAGA
CTACGCTGGCTCCTACCCTTACGACGTCCCAGACTACGCTTACCCTTACGACGTCCCAGACTACGCTTAA
AAGGGTGGGCGCGCCGACCCAGCTTTCTTGTACAAAGTTGGCATTATAAGAAAGCATTGCTTATCAATTT
GTTGCAACGAACAGGTCACTATCAGTCAAAATAAAATCATTATTTGCCATCCAGCTGATATCCCCTATAG
TGAGTCGTATTACATGGTCATAGCTGTTTCCTGGCAGCTCTGGCCCGTGTCTCAAAATCTCTGATGTTAC
ATTGCACAAGATAAAAATATATCATCATGAACAATAAAACTGTCTGCTTACATAAACAGTAATACAAGGG
GTGTTATGAGCCATATTCAACGGGAAACGTCGAGGCCGCGATTAAATTCCAACATGGATGCTGATTTATA
TGGGTATAAATGGGCTCGCGATAATGTCGGGCAATCAGGTGCGACAATCTATCGCTTGTATGGGAAGCCC
GATGCGCCAGAGTTGTTTCTGAAACATGGCAAAGGTAGCGTTGCCAATGATGTTACAGATGAGATGGTCA
GACTAAACTGGCTGACGGAATTTATGCCTCTTCCGACCATCAAGCATTTTATCCGTACTCCTGATGATGC
ATGGTTACTCACCACTGCGATCCCCGGAAAAACAGCATTCCAGGTATTAGAAGAATATCCTGATTCAGGT
GAAAATATTGTTGATGCGCTGGCAGTGTTCCTGCGCCGGTTGCATTCGATTCCTGTTTGTAATTGTCCTT
TTAACAGCGATCGCGTATTTCGTCTCGCTCAGGCGCAATCACGAATGAATAACGGTTTGGTTGATGCGAG
TGATTTTGATGACGAGCGTAATGGCTGGCCTGTTGAACAAGTCTGGAAAGAAATGCATAAACTTTTGCCA
TTCTCACCGGATTCAGTCGTCACTCATGGTGATTTCTCACTTGATAACCTTATTTTTGACGAGGGGAAAT
TAATAGGTTGTATTGATGTTG
